Addgene plasmid #18432: T4 Lysozyme D89A
Depositing lab: Brian Matthews. Depositing organization: University of Oregon.
Backbone
  Vector backbone: pHS1403
  Backbone size w/o insert (bp): 5000
  Vector type: Bacterial Expression
Growth in bacteria
  Bacterial resistance: Ampicillin, 100 μg/mL
  Growth temperature: 37°C
  Growth strain: DH5alpha
  Copy number: High Copy
Gene/Insert
  Gene/Insert name: T4 Lysozyme
  Species: Bacteriophage T4
  Insert size (bp): 600
  Mutation: D89A
  GenBank ID: NP_049736
  Entrez Gene: e (a.k.a. T4p123)
  Cloning method: Restriction Enzyme; 5′ cloning site BamHI (not destroyed); 3′ cloning site HindIII (not destroyed)
  Sequencing primers: 5′ na; 3′ GGCGTATCACGAGGCCC
Terms and licenses: Academic/Nonprofit Terms; Industry Terms: Not Available to Industry
Depositor comments: The BamHI site is 27 bp from the ATG and the HindIII site is 115 bp from the stop.
How to cite: T4 Lysozyme D89A was a gift from Brian Matthews (Addgene plasmid # 18432 ; http://n2t.net/addgene:18432 ; RRID:Addgene_18432)
