[The description below was written by a language model from this plasmid's Addgene catalogue record.]
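Description:
T4 Lysozyme D89A is a bacterial expression plasmid built on the pHS1403 backbone (about 5 kb without insert). It carries the bacteriophage T4 lysozyme gene (gene e) with a single point mutation that replaces aspartate 89 with alanine. The plasmid is maintained at high copy number in E. coli and selected with ampicillin. The record gives no feature table and does not name the origin of replication, the promoter driving expression, or any other regulatory elements. It also lists no tags or fusion partners.

The insert of roughly 600 bp was cloned by restriction digestion between BamHI at the 5′ end and HindIII at the 3′ end, and both sites remain intact, so the fragment can be excised or swapped. According to the depositor's comments, the BamHI site lies 27 bp from the start codon and the HindIII site 115 bp from the stop codon. The cloned fragment therefore includes short untranslated flanks on either side of the coding sequence.

T4 lysozyme is a small, well-behaved enzyme that hydrolyses bacterial cell-wall peptidoglycan, and it has long served as a model protein for studying how individual amino-acid substitutions affect folding, stability and structure. A single-site alanine substitution such as D89A fits that kind of work, with the variant produced recombinantly in E. coli for biophysical or crystallographic comparison with the wild-type protein. The record itself does not state a specific experimental purpose for this mutant.
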