>Addgene plasmid #18432 | T4 Lysozyme D89A | addgene partial sequence | sequence record 24218 | 3primeUP
CTANGAAAAAGCCCGCTCATTAGGCGGGCTCAGATCTGCTCATGTTTGACAGCTTATCATCGATAAGCTT
CGGCAATAAATTCTTGATATGTTTTCATATGTTTCCTTTAAATATTTTAATTAGTAATTGTCTATTCAAG
TAATTGTGAATATACTATCACAATTCCAAGAGAAAGTAAACAGCTTTATAGATTTTTATACGCGTCCCAA
GTGCCAGTTCTAAACGTTGTAATGACTCGTTTTGCGCGATTAGGTGTTTGATTATACCATCTACTTTTAG
CTAAGTTAACTGCTGCTTCATCCCAGCGTTTTTGTTGAAGCATACGTAAAGAGTTAGTAAATCCTGCCAC
ACCGGTTTCTCCCATTTGGAAAACCATATTAATCAATGCACAGCGACGAACCGCATCAAGAGAAGCATAA
ACCGGTTTTAATTTAGCATTTCTCAGAATTCCGCGAACAGCAGCATCAACATCCTGATTAAAGAGTTTTT
CAGCCTCATCTTTTGTAATTACACCATTGCAATTACGCCCAATAGCTTTATCTAATTCAGATTTAGCAGC
ATTAAGTGATGGACTTTTTGTAAGCAAATGACCGATGCCAATAGTGTAATAGCCTTCTGTGTCTTTATAG
ATTTTAAGTCTAAGACCTTCATCTATACGTAACATTTCAAATATATTCATAATACCTCCTAAGCATCGAT
GGATCCTGTTTCCTGTGTGAAATTGTTATCCGCTCACAATTCCACACATTATACGAGCCGATGATAATTG
TCACAGGGGATGGGGAGTAGCTGANCTGTTCNGGNGAATGTANCGCTCNCATCCACCATAACGAGC
